>Addgene plasmid #27049 | pMSCV FHA-ATG12 | addgene partial sequence | sequence record 33443 | 27049 with pLXSN-5
GAATTAGATCTCTCGAGATCTTCCGCTCGATGAACCATGGACTACAAGGACGACGATGACAAGCTCGATG
GAGGATACCCCTACGACGTGCCCGACTACGCCGGAGGACTCGAGCGGATGTCGGAAGATTCAGAGGTTGT
GCTGCAGCTCCCCTCGGCTCCTGTAGGAGCCGGCGGCGAGAGCCTTCCAGAGCTCTCCCCGGAAACAGCC
ACCCCAGAGCCCCCGTCCTCGGCTGCAGTTTCGCCCGGAACGGAGGAACCTCCCGGAGACACCAAGAAAA
AAATTGACATCCTGCTGAAGGCTGTAGGAGACACTCCTATAATGAAAACAAAGAAATGGGCTGTGGAGCG
AACCCGGACCATCCAAGGACTCATTGACTTCATCAAAAAGTTCCTTAAACTGGTGGCCTCGGAACAGTTG
TTTATTTATGTGAATCAGTCCTTTGCCCCTTCCCCAGACCAAGAANTTGGAACTCTATATGAGTGTTTTG
GCAGTGATGGTAAACTGGTCCTGCATTACTGCAAATCCCAGGCATGGGGATGAATAGTTTAGCGGCCTCG
AGGTTAACGAATTCTANNGGGTAGGGGAGGCGCTTTTCCCAANGGCAGTCTGGAGCATGCGCTTTAGCAG
CCCCGCTGGGCACTTGGCGCTACACAAGTGGCCTCTGGNCCTCGCACACATTCCACATCCACCGGTAGGC
GCCAACCGGCTCCGTTCTTTGGTGGCCCCTTCGCGCCANCTTCTACTCCTCCCCTAGTCAGGAAGTTCCC
CCCCGCCCCGCAGCTCGCGTCGTGCAGGACGTGACAATGGAAAGTA
