[The description below was written by a language model from this plasmid's Addgene catalogue record.]
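Description:
pMSCV FHA-ATG12 is a retroviral mammalian expression plasmid built on the pMSCV (murine stem cell virus) backbone, listed at about 6.3 kb without insert. It is propagated in E. coli as a high-copy plasmid under ampicillin selection and carries a puromycin marker for selecting transduced or transfected mammalian cells. No feature table accompanies the record, so individual elements are not itemised. In MSCV-type vectors generally, the transgene sits between the viral long terminal repeats. The 5′ LTR drives its transcription, and a packaging signal allows the RNA genome to be encapsidated when the plasmid is introduced into a packaging cell line that supplies the viral proteins in trans. The promoter that drives the puromycin resistance gene is not stated in the record.

The insert is a roughly 530 bp mouse Atg12 (autophagy-related 12, also called Apg12l or Atg12l) coding sequence, cloned by restriction digestion between BglII, which is retained, and NotI, which was destroyed during cloning. It carries tandem FLAG and HA epitope tags at the N terminus, which accounts for the "FHA" in the name. N-terminal tagging fits ATG12 biology, because this ubiquitin-like protein is conjugated to its targets through its C terminus, which the tags leave free. The dual tag allows detection and sequential affinity purification of ATG12 and its covalent conjugates.

The associated publication concerns ATG12 conjugation to ATG3 and its role in mitochondrial homeostasis and cell death. This suggests the construct was used for stable expression of tagged ATG12 in mammalian cells to identify and study ATG12 conjugates.
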