Addgene plasmid #27049: pMSCV FHA-ATG12
Depositing lab: Jayanta Debnath. Depositing organization: University of California, San Francisco (UCSF). Publication: ATG12 conjugation to ATG3 regulates mitochondrial homeostasis and cell death. Radoshevich L, Murrow L, Chen N, Fernandez E, Roy S, Fung C, Debnath J. Cell. 2010 Aug 20. 142(4):590-600. 10.1016/j.cell.2010.07.018 PubMed 20723759.
Backbone
  Vector backbone: pMSCV
  Backbone size w/o insert (bp): 6300
  Vector type: Mammalian Expression, Retroviral
  Selectable markers: Puromycin
Growth in bacteria
  Bacterial resistance: Ampicillin, 100 μg/mL
  Growth temperature: 37°C
  Growth strain: DH5alpha
  Copy number: High Copy
Gene/Insert
  Gene/Insert name: autophagy-related 12 (yeast) (alt names: Apg12l; Atg12l; Atg12)
  Species: M. musculus (mouse)
  Insert size (bp): 530
  GenBank ID: NM_026217
  Entrez Gene: Atg12 (a.k.a. 4931423H11Rik, A330058M13Rik, Apg12l, Atg12l)
  Tag / fusion protein: flag (N terminal on insert); HA (N terminal on insert)
  Cloning method: Restriction Enzyme; 5′ cloning site BglII (not destroyed); 3′ cloning site NotI (destroyed during cloning)
  Sequencing primers: 5′ n/a
Terms and licenses: Academic/Nonprofit Terms; Industry Terms: Not Available to Industry
How to cite: pMSCV FHA-ATG12 was a gift from Jayanta Debnath (Addgene plasmid # 27049 ; http://n2t.net/addgene:27049 ; RRID:Addgene_27049)
